>Addgene plasmid #58158 | Turquoise-Venus-FRET-10 | addgene partial sequence | sequence record 119807 | CMV-F 5'-CGCAAATGGGCGGTAGGCGTG-3'
TCAGAATCCGCTAGCCACCATGGTGAGCAAGGGCGAGGAGCTGTTCACCGGGGTGGTGCCCATCCTGGTC
GAGCTGGACGGCGACGTAAACGGCCACAAGTTCAGCGTGTCCGGCGAGGGCGAGGGCGATGCCACCTACG
GCAAGCTGACCCTGAAGCTGATCTGCACCACCGGCAAGCTGCCCGTGCCCTGGCCCACCCTCGTGACCAC
CCTGGGCTACGGCCTGCAGTGCTTCGCCCGCTACCCCGACCACATGAAGCAGCACGACTTCTTCAAGTCC
GCCATGCCCGAAGGCTACGTCCAGGAGCGCACCATCTTCTTCAAGGACGACGGCAACTACAAGACCCGCG
CCGAGGTGAAGTTCGAGGGCGACACCCTGGTGAACCGCATCGAGCTGAAGGGCATCGACTTCAAGGAGGA
CGGCAACATCCTGGGGCACAAGCTGGAGTACAACTACAACAGCCACAACGTCTATATCACCGCCGACAAG
CAGAAGAACGGCATCAAGGCCAACTTCAAGATCCGCCACAACATCGAGGACGGCGGCGTGCAGCTCGCCG
ACCACTACCAGCAGAACACCCCCATCGGCGACGGCCCCGTGCTGCTGCCCGACAACCACTACCTGAGCTA
CCAGTCCAAGCTGAGCAAAGACCCCAACGAGAAGCGCGATCACATGGTCCTGCTGGAGTTCGTGACCGCC
GCCGGGATCACTCTCGGCATGGACGAGCTGTACAAGTCCGGACTCAGATCCCCACCGGTCGCCACCATGG
