>Addgene plasmid #58158 | Turquoise-Venus-FRET-10 | addgene partial sequence | sequence record 119811 | SV40pA-R 5'-GAAATTTGTGATGCTATTGC-3'
TTAACAACAACAATTGCATTCATTTTATGTTTCAGGTTCAGGGGGAGGTGTGGGAGGTTTTTTAAAGCAA
GTAAAACCTCTACAAATGTGGTATGGCTGATTATGATCTAGAGTCGCGGCCGCTTTACTTGTACAGCTCG
TCCATGCCGAGAGTGATCCCGGCGGCGGTCACGAACTCCAGCAGGACCATGTGATCGCGCTTCTCGTTGG
GGTCTTTGCTCAGCTTGGACTGGGTGCTCAGGTAGTGGTTGTCGGGCAGCAGCACGGGGCCGTCGCCGAT
GGGGGTGTTCTGCTGGTAGTGGTCGGCGAGCTGCACGCCGCCGTCCTCGATGTTGTGGCGGATCTTGAAG
TTGGCCTTGATGCCGTTCTTCTGCTTGTCGGCGGTGATATAGACGTTGTCGCTGATGTAGTTGTACTCCA
GCTTGTGCCCCAGGATGTTGCCGTCCTCCTTGAAGTCGATGCCCTTCAGCTCGATGCGGTTCACCAGGGT
GTCGCCCTCGAACTTCACCTCGGCGCGGGTCTTGTAGTTGCCGTCGTCCTTGAAGAAGATGGTGCGCTCC
TGGACGTAGCCTTCGGGCATGGCGGACTTGAAGAAGTCGTGCTGCTTCATGTGGTCGGGGTAGCGGGCGA
AGCACTGCACGCCCCAGGACAGGGTGGTCACGAGGGTGGGCCAGGGCACGGGCAGCTTGCCGGTGGTGCA
GATGAACTTCAGGGTCAGCTTGCCGTAGGTGGCATCGCCCTCGCCCTCGCCGGACACGCTGAACTTGTGG
CCGTTTACGT
