[The description below was written by a language model from this plasmid's Addgene catalogue record.]
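Description:
Turquoise-Venus-FRET-10 is a mammalian expression plasmid that encodes a tandem fusion of two fluorescent proteins, Turquoise (a cyan variant) and Venus (a yellow variant), intended as a cytosolic FRET construct. The record lists it as an empty backbone with no additional gene of interest; the fluorescent protein pair is itself the payload. Turquoise serves as the donor and Venus as the acceptor. When the two are held close together in a single polypeptide, excitation of the cyan donor can transfer energy to the yellow acceptor, giving a measurable FRET signal. The "10" in the name probably refers to the linker joining the two proteins, but the record does not say this, and it gives no linker composition or excitation and emission values.

The vector backbone is recorded as unknown, and the promoter driving expression is not stated. The plasmid is maintained in bacteria at high copy under kanamycin selection. It also carries a neomycin resistance marker, so transfected mammalian cells can be selected with G418 to establish stable lines. The depositor describes it as a FRET indicator suitable for both live and fixed cells. With no targeting sequence listed, the fusion is expected to distribute through the cytosol. Constructs of this type are commonly used as positive controls or calibration standards for FRET imaging, for example to set up filter sets, check sensitised-emission or acceptor-photobleaching measurements, or benchmark FRET efficiency for a cyan–yellow pair. No feature table was supplied, so the origin of replication, polyadenylation signals and the order of the fluorescent proteins cannot be confirmed from the record.
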