Addgene plasmid #58158: Turquoise-Venus-FRET-10
Purpose: (Empty Backbone) Localization: Cytosolic FRET, Excitation: , Emission
Depositing lab: Michael Davidson. Depositing organization: Florida State University, Tallahassee.
Backbone
  Vector backbone: Unknown
  Vector type: Mammalian Expression
  Selectable markers: Neomycin (select with G418)
  Tag / fusion protein: Turquoise; Venus
Growth in bacteria
  Bacterial resistance: Kanamycin, 50 μg/mL
  Growth temperature: 37°C
  Growth strain: DH5alpha
  Copy number: High Copy
Gene/Insert
  Gene/Insert name: None
  Tag / fusion protein: Turquoise; Venus
Terms and licenses: Academic/Nonprofit Terms; Industry Terms
Depositor comments: FRET Indicator - Live and Fixed Cells.
How to cite: Turquoise-Venus-FRET-10 was a gift from Michael Davidson (Addgene plasmid # 58158 ; http://n2t.net/addgene:58158 ; RRID:Addgene_58158)
